>Addgene plasmid #35971 | pMSCV-Flag-Zfp423-deltaSBD | addgene partial sequence | sequence record 44595 | pLXSN-5
CCTCACTCCTTCTCTAGGCGCCGGAATTAGATCTCTCGAGGCCACCATGGACTACAAAGACGATGACGAC
AAGATGTCCAGGCGGAAGCAGGCGAAGCCGCGATCGGTGAAAGTTGAAGAGGGGGAGGCCTCGGACTTCT
CGCTGGCCTGGGATTCCTCTGTGGCAGCAGCAGGAGGCCTGGAAGGAGAGCCAGAGTGTGATCGGAAAAC
CAGCCGTGCGCTGGAAGACAGGAACAGCGTGACAAGTCAAGAGGAGAGAAATGAGGACGATGAAGACGTG
GAAGATGAGTCAATTTACACCTGCGATCACTGTCAGCAGGACTTCGAGTCTCTGGCAGACCTGACGGACC
ACCGGGCCCACCGCTGTCCTGGAGATGGTGATGACGACCCACAGCTCTCCTGGGTGGCTTCATCTCCCTC
CAGCAAGGATGTTGCGTCACCTACGCAGATGATAGGAGATGGTTGTGACCTCGGCCTCGGCGAG
