>Addgene plasmid #35971 | pMSCV-Flag-Zfp423-deltaSBD | addgene partial sequence | sequence record 46618 | mZfp423-F 5'-gttcagcccacacagtcctt-3'
GGCTCCATCCTGAAGCTCACTAAACACATTAAAGAGAACCACAAGAACATCCCGCTGGCACACAGCAAGA
AGTCCAAGGCTGAGCAGAGCCCAGTCTCCTCCGACGTCGAGGTGTCTTCCCCGAAACGACAGCGCCTCTC
GGGGAGCGCCAACTCCATCTCTAATGGCGAGGTTAACTGCAGGTTCTGCAGCAAGGCCTTCCATGCCGTC
ATCCTGCTGGAGAAGCACCTGCGGGAGAAGCACTGCGTGTTTGACGCTGCCGCGGAGAATGGCACGGCCA
ACGGGGTGCCCCCCACCTCCACCAAGAAGGCAGAGCCCGCCGACCTGCAGGGCATGCTGCTCAAGAATCC
TGAGGCGCCGAACAGCCACGAGGCCAGTGAGGATGACGTGGACGCATCAGAGCCCATGTATGGCTGTGAC
ATCTGCGGTGCAGCCTACACCATGGAGGTGTTGCTGCAGAACCACCGCCTCCGGGATCACAACATCCGGC
CCGGCGAGGACGACGGCTCACGCAAGAAGGCAGAATTCATAAAGGGCAGCCATAAGTGTAACGTGTGCTC
TCGGACTTTCTTCTCGGAGAACGGGCTCCGGGAACACCTGCAGACGCACCGGGGCCCTGCCAAGCACTAC
ATGTGTCCCATCTGTGGCGAGCGCTTCCCCTCGCTGCTGACACTCACCGAGCACAAGGTGACCCACAGCA
AGAGTCTGGACACGGGCACCTGTCGCATCTGCAAAATGCCACTGCAGAGTGAGGAGGAGTTCATTGAGCA
CTGCCAGATGCACCCCGACTTACGGAACTCCCTTCACCGGCTTCCGCTGTGTGG
