[The description below was written by a language model from this plasmid's Addgene catalogue record.]
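Description:
pMSCV-Flag-Zfp423-deltaSBD is a retroviral mammalian expression plasmid built on the commercial pMSCV puro backbone (about 6.3 kb without insert). It is propagated in E. coli as a high-copy plasmid under ampicillin selection, and puromycin is the recorded selectable marker for mammalian cells. No feature table accompanies the record, so individual elements are not itemised. In MSCV-type vectors generally, the insert sits between murine stem cell virus long terminal repeats downstream of a packaging signal. The 5′ LTR drives transcription of the gene of interest, and a separate internal promoter drives the puromycin resistance gene. Transfection into a packaging cell line yields replication-defective retrovirus that stably integrates the cassette into dividing target cells.

The payload is a roughly 3.3 kb mouse Zfp423 cDNA (zinc finger protein 423, also known as Oaz, Roaz or Ebfaz), cloned by restriction enzymes between XhoI and AgeI sites that both remain intact. It carries an N-terminal Flag epitope tag for detection or immunoprecipitation. The coding sequence is a deletion mutant lacking zinc fingers 14–19 (amino acids 640–838), the region annotated as the SMAD-binding domain.

The construct comes from work on Zfp423 as a transcriptional regulator of preadipocyte determination. It presumably serves as a domain-deletion counterpart to the full-length protein, allowing stable expression in cultured cells to test whether SMAD interaction is needed for Zfp423 activity. The record does not itself spell out specific experimental uses.
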