Addgene plasmid #35971: pMSCV-Flag-Zfp423-deltaSBD
Depositing lab: Bruce Spiegelman. Depositing organization: Dana-Farber Cancer Institute. Publication: Transcriptional control of preadipocyte determination by Zfp423. Gupta RK, Arany Z, Seale P, Mepani RJ, Ye L, Conroe HM, Roby YA, Kulaga H, Reed RR, Spiegelman BM. Nature. 2010 Mar 25;464(7288):619-23. doi: 10.1038/nature08816. Epub 2010 Mar 3. PubMed 20200519.
Backbone
  Vector backbone: pMSCV puro
  Backbone manufacturer: Clontech
  Backbone size w/o insert (bp): 6295
  Vector type: Mammalian Expression, Retroviral
  Selectable markers: Puromycin
Growth in bacteria
  Bacterial resistance: Ampicillin, 100 μg/mL
  Growth temperature: 37°C
  Growth strain: DH5alpha
  Copy number: High Copy
Gene/Insert
  Gene/Insert name: Zinc Finger Protein 423 (alt name: Oaz, Roaz, Ebfaz)
  Species: M. musculus (mouse)
  Insert size (bp): 3284
  Mutation: lacks zinc fingers 14-19 (aa 640 -838) (delta SMAD binding domain)
  GenBank ID: NM_033327
  Entrez Gene: Zfp423 (a.k.a. Ebfaz, Roaz, Zfp104, Znf423, ataxia1, mKIAA0760, nur12)
  Tag / fusion protein: Flag (N terminal on insert)
  Cloning method: Restriction Enzyme; 5′ cloning site Xho1 (not destroyed); 3′ cloning site Agel (not destroyed)
  Sequencing primers: 5′ MSCV forward
Terms and licenses: Academic/Nonprofit Terms; Industry Terms: Not Available to Industry
How to cite: pMSCV-Flag-Zfp423-deltaSBD was a gift from Bruce Spiegelman (Addgene plasmid # 35971 ; http://n2t.net/addgene:35971 ; RRID:Addgene_35971)
